Addgene plasmid #191260: pBAD-cyScarlet
Purpose: Bacterial expression plasmids for Long Stokes shift red fluorescent protein cyScarlet
Depositing lab: Robert Campbell. Depositing organization: University of Alberta.
Backbone
  Vector backbone: pBAD
  Vector type: Bacterial Expression
Growth in bacteria
  Bacterial resistance: Ampicillin, 100 μg/mL
  Growth temperature: 37°C
  Growth strain: DH5alpha
  Copy number: High Copy
Gene/Insert
  Gene/Insert name: cyScarlet
  Species: Synthetic
  Insert size (bp): 700
  Tag / fusion protein: His tag (N terminal on backbone)
Terms and licenses: Academic/Nonprofit Terms; Industry Terms: Not Available to Industry
How to cite: pBAD-cyScarlet was a gift from Robert Campbell (Addgene plasmid # 191260 ; http://n2t.net/addgene:191260 ; RRID:Addgene_191260)
