[The description below was written by a language model from this plasmid's Addgene catalogue record and pLannotate feature annotations shown in this document.]
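Description:
pBAD-cyScarlet is a bacterial expression plasmid of about 4.8 kb built on the pBAD backbone, designed to produce the synthetic red fluorescent protein cyScarlet in E. coli. The record describes cyScarlet as a long Stokes shift red fluorescent protein. It is maintained through a ColE1/pMB1-type origin and recorded as high copy. Selection is by ampicillin through the β-lactamase (AmpR) gene driven by its own promoter. Remnants of the pBR322 lineage are also annotated, namely the bom mobility region and a short fragment of rop.

Expression is controlled by the araBAD promoter together with the divergently transcribed araC regulator, which spans the sequence origin. This arrangement keeps transcription low in the absence of L-arabinose and allows it to be induced by adding the sugar. Downstream of the promoter, the open reading frame begins with a backbone-encoded N-terminal leader. A short segment flagged as a fragment of a composite tag most likely corresponds to the His tag listed in the catalogue entry. It is followed by the T7 gene 10 leader, which aids translation, and the Xpress epitope with its enterokinase cleavage site. The roughly 700 bp insert follows. The annotation software labels it mScarlet-I, which suggests that cyScarlet is closely related in sequence to that protein, although the record does not state how the variant was derived. Transcription ends at the rrnB T1 and T2 terminators, preceded by a 5S rRNA segment from the same operon region. The construct is suited to arabinose-inducible production of His-tagged cyScarlet, which allows affinity purification and characterisation of the protein.
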