Features (pLannotate 1.2.2; 14 found; start..end, strand, type, name):
     44..328     +  promoter       araBAD promoter: araBAD; promoter of the L-arabinose operon of E. coli; the araC regulatory gene is transcribed in the opposite direction (Guzman et al., 1995)
    374..394     +  CDS            capTEV™ (fragment): composite tag for in vivo biotinylation, TEV protease cleavage, and 6xHis tagging
    395..427     +  CDS            T7 tag (gene 10 leader): leader peptide from bacteriophage T7 gene 10 promotes efficient translation in E. coli
    431..454     +  CDS            Xpress™ tag: Xpress™ epitope tag, including an enterokinase recognition and cleavage site
    470..1165    +  CDS            mScarlet-I: bright monomeric red fluorescent protein evolved from a synthetic template (Bindels et al., 2016) matures faster than mScarlet
   1258..1373    +  ncRNA          5S rRNA: Accession: RF00001 - 5S ribosomal RNA
   1377..1463    +  terminator     rrnB T1 terminator: Escherichia coli rrnB; transcription terminator T1 from the E. coli rrnB gene
   1555..1582    +  terminator     rrnB T2 terminator: transcription terminator T2 from the E. coli rrnB gene
   1601..1692    +  promoter       AmpR promoter: bla
   1693..2553    +  CDS            AmpR: β-lactamase; bla; confers resistance to ampicillin, carbenicillin, and related antibiotics
   2724..3312    +  rep_origin     ori: high-copy-number ColE1/pMB1/pBR322/pUC origin of replication
   3498..3638    -  misc_feature   bom: basis of mobility region from pBR322
   3740..3780    -  CDS            rop (fragment): Rop protein, which maintains plasmids at low copy number; rop
   3902..17      -  CDS            araC (across the origin): L-arabinose regulatory protein; araC
>Addgene plasmid #191260 | pBAD-cyScarlet | addgene full sequence | sequence record 374869 | Addgene NGS Result
TTTTGCGCTTCAGCCATACTTTTCATACTCCCGCCATTCAGAGAAGAAACCAATTGTCCATATTGCATCA
GACATTGCCGTCACTGCGTCTTTTACTGGCTCTTCTCGCTAACCAAACCGGTAACCCCGCTTATTAAAAG
CATTCTGTAACAAAGCGGGACCAAAGCCATGACAAAAACGCGTAACAAAAGTGTCTATAATCACGGCAGA
AAAGTCCACATTGATTATTTGCACGGCGTCACACTTTGCTATGCCATAGCATTTTTATCCATAAGATTAG
CGGATCCTACCTGACGCTTTTTATCGCAACTCTCTACTGTTTCTCCATACCCGTTTTTTGGGCTAACAGG
AGGAATTAACCATGGGGGGTTCTCATCATCATCATCATCATGGTATGGCTAGCATGACTGGTGGACAGCA
AATGGGTCGGGATCTGTACGACGATGACGATAAGGATCCGAGCTCGAGAATGGTGAGCAAGGGCGAGGCA
GTGATCAAGGAGTTCATGCGGTTCAAGGTGCACATGGAGGGCTCCATGAACGGCCACGAGTTCGAGATCG
AGGGCGAGGGCGAGGGCCGCCCCTACGAGGGCACCCAGACCGCCAAGCTGAAGGTGACCAAGGGTGGCCC
CCTGCCCTTCTCCTGGGACATCCTGTCCCCTCAGTTCATGTACGGCTCCAGGGCCTTCATCAAGCACCCC
GCCGACATCCCCGACTACTATAAGCAGTCCTTCCCCGAGGGCTTCAAGTGGGAGCGCGTGATGAACTTCG
AGGACGGCGGCGCCGTGACCGTGACCCAGGACACCTCCCTGGAGGACGGCACCCTGATCTACAAGGTGAA
GCTCCGCGGCACCAACTTCCCTCCTGACGGCCCCGTAATGCAGAAGAAGACAATGGGCATTGAAGCGGAC
ACCGAGCGGTTGTACCCCGAGGACGGCGTGCTGAAGGGCGACATTAAGATGGCCCTGCGCCTGAAGGACG
GCGGCCGCTACCTGGCGGACTTCAAGACCACCTACAAGGCCAAGAAGCCCGTGCAGATGCCCGGCGCCTA
CAACGTCGACCGCAAGTTGGACATCACCTCCCACAACGAGGACTACACCGTGGTGGAACAGTACGAACGC
TCCGAGGGCCGCCACTCCACCGGCGGCATGGACGAGCTGTACAAGTAAAAGCTTGGCTGTTTTGGCGGAT
GAGAGAAGATTTTCAGCCTGATACAGATTAAATCAGAACGCAGAAGCGGTCTGATAAAACAGAATTTGCC
TGGCGGCAGTAGCGCGGTGGTCCCACCTGACCCCATGCCGAACTCAGAAGTGAAACGCCGTAGCGCCGAT
GGTAGTGTGGGGTCTCCCCATGCGAGAGTAGGGAACTGCCAGGCATCAAATAAAACGAAAGGCTCAGTCG
AAAGACTGGGCCTTTCGTTTTATCTGTTGTTTGTCGGTGAACGCTCTCCTGAGTAGGACAAATCCGCCGG
GAGCGGATTTGAACGTTGCGAAGCAACGGCCCGGAGGGTGGCGGGCAGGACGCCCGCCATAAACTGCCAG
GCATCAAATTAAGCAGAAGGCCATCCTGACGGATGGCCTTTTTGCGTTTCTACAAACTCTTTTGTTTATT
TTTCTAAATACATTCAAATATGTATCCGCTCATGAGACAATAACCCTGATAAATGCTTCAATAATATTGA
AAAAGGAAGAGTATGAGTATTCAACATTTCCGTGTCGCCCTTATTCCCTTTTTTGCGGCATTTTGCCTTC
CTGTTTTTGCTCACCCAGAAACGCTGGTGAAAGTAAAAGATGCTGAAGATCAGTTGGGTGCACGAGTGGG
TTACATCGAACTGGATCTCAACAGCGGTAAGATCCTTGAGAGTTTTCGCCCCGAAGAACGTTTTCCAATG
ATGAGCACTTTTAAAGTTCTGCTATGTGGCGCGGTATTATCCCGTGTTGACGCCGGGCAAGAGCAACTCG
GTCGCCGCATACACTATTCTCAGAATGACTTGGTTGAGTACTCACCAGTCACAGAAAAGCATCTTACGGA
TGGCATGACAGTAAGAGAATTATGCAGTGCTGCCATAACCATGAGTGATAACACTGCGGCCAACTTACTT
CTGACAACGATCGGAGGACCGAAGGAGCTAACCGCTTTTTTGCACAACATGGGGGATCATGTAACTCGCC
TTGATCGTTGGGAACCGGAGCTGAATGAAGCCATACCAAACGACGAGCGTGACACCACGATGCCTGTAGC
AATGGCAACAACGTTGCGCAAACTATTAACTGGCGAACTACTTACTCTAGCTTCCCGGCAACAATTAATA
GACTGGATGGAGGCGGATAAAGTTGCAGGACCACTTCTGCGCTCGGCCCTTCCGGCTGGCTGGTTTATTG
CTGATAAATCTGGAGCCGGTGAGCGTGGGTCTCGCGGTATCATTGCAGCACTGGGGCCAGATGGTAAGCC
CTCCCGTATCGTAGTTATCTACACGACGGGGAGTCAGGCAACTATGGATGAACGAAATAGACAGATCGCT
GAGATAGGTGCCTCACTGATTAAGCATTGGTAACTGTCAGACCAAGTTTACTCATATATACTTTAGATTG
ATTTAAAACTTCATTTTTAATTTAAAAGGATCTAGGTGAAGATCCTTTTTGATAATCTCATGACCAAAAT
CCCTTAACGTGAGTTTTCGTTCCACTGAGCGTCAGACCCCGTAGAAAAGATCAAAGGATCTTCTTGAGAT
CCTTTTTTTCTGCGCGTAATCTGCTGCTTGCAAACAAAACAACCACCGCTACCAGCGGTGGTTTGTTTGC
CGGATCAAGAGCTACCAACTCTTTTTCCGAAGGTAACTGGCTTCAGCAGAGCGCAGATACCAAATACTGT
CCTTCTAGTGTAGCCGTAGTTAGGCCACCACTTCAAGAACTCTGTAGCACCGCCTACATACCTCGCTCTG
CTAATCCTGTTACCAGTGGCTGCTGCCAGTGGCGATAAGTCGTGTCTTACCGGGTTGGACTCAAGACGAT
AGTTACCGGATAAGGCGCAGCGGTCGGGCTGAACGGGGGGTTCGTGCACACAGCCCAGCTTGGAGCGAAC
GACCTACACCGAACTGAGATACCTACAGCGTGAGCTATGAGAAAGCGCCACGCTTCCCGAAGGGAGAAAG
GCGGACAGGTATCCGGTAAGCGGCAGGGTCGGAACAGGAGAGCGCACGAGGGAGCTTCCAGGGGGAAACG
CCTGGTATCTTTATAGTCCTGTCGGGTTTCGCCACCTCTGACTTGAGCGTCGATTTTTGTGATGCTCGTC
AGGGGGGCGGAGCCTATGGAAAAACGCCAGCAACGCGGCCTTTTTACGGTTCCTGGCCTTTTGCTGGCCT
TTTGCTCACATGTTCTTTCCTGCGTTATCCCCTGATTCTGTGGATAACCGTATTACCGCCTTTGAGTGAG
CTGATACCGCTCGCCGCAGCCGAACGACCGAGCGCAGCGAGTCAGTGAGCGAGGAAGCGGAAGAGCGCCT
GATGCGGTATTTTCTCCTTACGCATCTGTGCGGTATTTCACACCGCATATGGTGCACTCTCAGTACAATC
TGCTCTGATGCCGCATAGTTAAGCCAGTATACACTCCGCTATCGCTACGTGACTGGGTCATGGCTGCGCC
CCGACACCCGCCAACACCCGCTGACGCGCCCTGACGGGCTTGTCTGCTCCCGGCATCCGCTTACAGACAA
GCTGTGACCGTCTCCGGGAGCTGCATGTGTCAGAGGTTTTCACCGTCATCACCGAAACGCGCGAGGCAGC
AGATCAATTCGCGCGCGAAGGCGAAGCGGCATGCATAATGTGCCTGTCAAATGGACGAAGCAGGGATTCT
GCAAACCCTATGCTACTCCGTCAAGCCGTCAATTGTCTGATTCGTTACCAATTATGACAACTTGACGGCT
ACATCATTCACTTTTTCTTCACAACCGGCACGGAACTCGCTCGGGCTGGCCCCGGTGCATTTTTTAAATA
CCCGCGAGAAATAGAGTTGATCGTCAAAACCAACATTGCGACCGACGGTGGCGATAGGCATCCGGGTGGT
GCTCAAAAGCAGCTTCGCCTGGCTGATACGTTGGTCCTCGCGCCAGCTTAAGACGCTAATCCCTAACTGC
TGGCGGAAAAGATGTGACAGACGCGACGGCGACAAGCAAACATGCTGTGCGACGCTGGCGATATCAAAAT
TGCTGTCTGCCAGGTGATCGCTGATGTACTGACAAGCCTCGCGTACCCGATTATCCATCGGTGGATGGAG
CGACTCGTTAATCGCTTCCATGCGCCGCAGTAACAATTGCTCAAGCAGATTTATCGCCAGCAGCTCCGAA
TAGCGCCCTTCCCCTTGCCCGGCGTTAATGATTTGCCCAAACAGGTCGCTGAAATGCGGCTGGTGCGCTT
CATCCGGGCGAAAGAACCCCGTATTGGCAAATATTGACGGCCAGTTAAGCCATTCATGCCAGTAGGCGCG
CGGACGAAAGTAAACCCACTGGTGATACCATTCGCGAGCCTCCGGATGACGACCGTAGTGATGAATCTCT
CCTGGCGGGAACAGCAAAATATCACCCGGTCGGCAAACAAATTCTCGTCCCTGATTTTTCACCACCCCCT
GACCGCGAATGGTGAGATTGAGAATATAACCTTTCATTCCCAGCGGTCGGTCGATAAAAAAATCGAGATA
ACCGTTGGCCTCAATCGGCGTTAAACCCGCCACCAGATGGGCATTAAACGAGTATCCCGGCAGCAGGGGA
TCA
