>Addgene plasmid #191260 | pBAD-cyScarlet | depositor partial sequence | sequence record 370849 | pBAD-cyScarlet sequence 675 bps
ATGGTGAGCAAGGGCGAGGCAGTGATCAAGGAGTTCATGCGGTTCAAGGTGCACATGGAGGGCTCCATGA
ACGGCCACGAGTTCGAGATCGAGGGCGAGGGCGAGGGCCGCCCCTACGAGGGCACCCAGACCGCCAAGCT
GAAGGTGACCAAGGGTGGCCCCCTGCCCTTCTCCTGGGACATCCTGTCCCCTCAGTTCATGTACGGCTCC
AGGGCCTTCATCAAGCACCCCGCCGACATCCCCGACTACTATAAGCAGTCCTTCCCCGAGGGCTTCAAGT
GGGAGCGCGTGATGAACTTCGAGGACGGCGGCGCCGTGACCGTGACCCAGGACACCTCCCTGGAGGACGG
CACCCTGATCTACAAGGTGAAGCTCCGCGGCACCAACTTCCCTCCTGACGGCCCCGTAATGCAGAAGAAG
ACAATGGGCATTGAAGCGGACACCGAGCGGTTGTACCCCGAGGACGGCGTGCTGAAGGGCGACATTAAGA
TGGCCCTGCGCCTGAAGGACGGCGGCCGCTACCTGGCGGACTTCAAGACCACCTACAAGGCCAAGAAGCC
CGTGCAGATGCCCGGCGCCTACAACGTCGACCGCAAGTTGGACATCACCTCCCACAACGAGGACTACACC
GTGGTGGAACAGTACGAACGCTCCGAGGGCCGCCACTCCACCGGC
